>Addgene plasmid #240454 | pBI121::smEclipGFP:AQ | addgene full sequence | sequence record 485326 | Addgene NGS Result
TGAGCGTCGGAAAGGCGCTCGGTCTTGCCTTGCTCGTCGGTGATGTACTTCACCAGCTCCGCGAAGTCGC
TCTTCTTGATGGAGCGCATGGGGACGTGCTTGGCAATCACGCGCACCCCCCGGCCGTTTTAGCGGCTAAA
AAAGTCATGGCTCTGCCCTCGGGCGGACCACGCCCATCATGACCTTGCCAAGCTCGTCCTGCTTCTCTTC
GATCTTCGCCAGCAGGGCGAGGATCGTGGCATCACCGAACCGCGCCGTGCGCGGGTCGTCGGTGAGCCAG
AGTTTCAGCAGGCCGCCCAGGCGGCCCAGGTCGCCATTGATGCGGGCCAGCTCGCGGACGTGCTCATAGT
CCACGACGCCCGTGATTTTGTAGCCCTGGCCGACGGCCAGCAGGTAGGCCGACAGGCTCATGCCGGCCGC
CGCCGCCTTTTCCTCAATCGCTCTTCGTTCGTCTGGAAGGCAGTACACCTTGATAGGTGGGCTGCCCTTC
CTGGTTGGCTTGGTTTCATCAGCCATCCGCTTGCCCTCATCTGTTACGCCGGCGGTAGCCGGCCAGCCTC
GCAGAGCAGGATTCCCGTTGAGCACCGCCAGGTGCGAATAAGGGACAGTGAAGAAGGAACACCCGCTCGC
GGGTGGGCCTACTTCACCTATCCTGCCCGGCTGACGCCGTTGGATACACCAAGGAAAGTCTACACGAACC
CTTTGGCAAAATCCTGTATATCGTGCGAAAAAGGATGGATATACCGAAAAAATCGCTATAATGACCCCGA
AGCAGGGTTATGCAGCGGAAAAGCGCCACGCTTCCCGAAGGGAGAAAGGCGGACAGGTATCCGGTAAGCG
GCAGGGTCGGAACAGGAGAGCGCACGAGGGAGCTTCCAGGGGGAAACGCCTGGTATCTTTATAGTCCTGT
CGGGTTTCGCCACCTCTGACTTGAGCGTCGATTTTTGTGATGCTCGTCAGGGGGGCGGAGCCTATGGAAA
AACGCCAGCAACGCGGCCTTTTTACGGTTCCTGGCCTTTTGCTGGCCTTTTGCTCACATGTTCTTTCCTG
CGTTATCCCCTGATTCTGTGGATAACCGTATTACCGCCTTTGAGTGAGCTGATACCGCTCGCCGCAGCCG
AACGACCGAGCGCAGCGAGTCAGTGAGCGAGGAAGCGGAAGAGCGCCAGAAGGCCGCCAGAGAGGCCGAG
CGCGGCCGTGAGGCTTGGACGCTAGGGCAGGGCATGAAAAAGCCCGTAGCGGGCTGCTACGGGCGTCTGA
CGCGGTGGAAAGGGGGAGGGGATGTTGTCTACATGGCTCTGCTGTAGTGAGTGGGTTGCGCTCCGGCAGC
GGTCCTGATCAATCGTCACCCTTTCTCGGTCCTTCAACGTTCCTGACAACGAGCCTCCTTTTCGCCAATC
CATCGACAATCACCGCGAGTCCCTGCTCGAACGCTGCGTCCGGACCGGCTTCGTCGAAGGCGTCTATCGC
GGCCCGCAACAGCGGCGAGAGCGGAGCCTGTTCAACGGTGCCGCCGCGCTCGCCGGCATCGCTGTCGCCG
GCCTGCTCCTCAAGCACGGCCCCAACAGTGAAGTAGCTGATTGTCATCAGCGCATTGACGGCGTCCCCGG
CCGAAAAACCCGCCTCGCAGAGGAAGCGAAGCTGCGCGTCGGCCGTTTCCATCTGCGGTGCGCCCGGTCG
CGTGCCGGCATGGATGCGCGCGCCATCGCGGTAGGCGAGCAGCGCCTGCCTGAAGCTGCGGGCATTCCCG
ATCAGAAATGAGCGCCAGTCGTCGTCGGCTCTCGGCACCGAATGCGTATGATTCTCCGCCAGCATGGCTT
CGGCCAGTGCGTCGAGCAGCGCCCGCTTGTTCCTGAAGTGCCAGTAAAGCGCCGGCTGCTGAACCCCCAA
CCGTTCCGCCAGTTTGCGTGTCGTCAGACCGTCTACGCCGACCTCGTTCAACAGGTCCAGGGCGGCACGG
ATCACTGTATTCGGCTGCAACTTTGTCATGCTTGACACTTTATCACTGATAAACATAATATGTCCACCAA
CTTATCAGTGATAAAGAATCCGCGCGTTCAATCGGACCAGCGGAGGCTGGTCCGGAGGCCAGACGTGAAA
CCCAACATACCCCTGATCGTAATTCTGAGCACTGTCGCGCTCGACGCTGTCGGCATCGGCCTGATTATGC
CGGTGCTGCCGGGCCTCCTGCGCGATCTGGTTCACTCGAACGACGTCACCGCCCACTATGGCATTCTGCT
GGCGCTGTATGCGTTGGTGCAATTTGCCTGCGCACCTGTGCTGGGCGCGCTGTCGGATCGTTTCGGGCGG
CGGCCAATCTTGCTCGTCTCGCTGGCCGGCGCCAGATCTGGGGAACCCTGTGGTTGGCATGCACATACAA
ATGGACGAACGGATAAACCTTTTCACGCCCTTTTAAATATCCGATTATTCTAATAAACGCTCTTTTCTCT
TAGGTTTACCCGCCAATATATCCTGTCAAACACTGATAGTTTAAACTGAAGGCGGGAAACGACAATCTGA
TCATGAGCGGAGAATTAAGGGAGTCACGTTATGACCCCCGCCGATGACGCGGGACAAGCCGTTTTACGTT
TGGAACTGACAGAACCGCAACGTTGAAGGAGCCACTCAGCCGCGGGTTTCTGGAGTTTAATGAGCTAAGC
ACATACGTCAGAAACCATTATTGCGCGTTCAAAAGTCGCCTAAGGTCACTATCAGCTAGCAAATATTTCT
TGTCAAAAATGCTCCACTGACGTTCCATAAATTCCCCTCGGTATCCAATTAGAGTCTCATATTCACTCTC
AATCCAAATAATCTGCACCGGATCTGGATCGTTTCGCATGATTGAACAAGATGGATTGCACGCAGGTTCT
CCGGCCGCTTGGGTGGAGAGGCTATTCGGCTATGACTGGGCACAACAGACAATCGGCTGCTCTGATGCCG
CCGTGTTCCGGCTGTCAGCGCAGGGGCGCCCGGTTCTTTTTGTCAAGACCGACCTGTCCGGTGCCCTGAA
TGAACTGCAGGACGAGGCAGCGCGGCTATCGTGGCTGGCCACGACGGGCGTTCCTTGCGCAGCTGTGCTC
GACGTTGTCACTGAAGCGGGAAGGGACTGGCTGCTATTGGGCGAAGTGCCGGGGCAGGATCTCCTGTCAT
CTCACCTTGCTCCTGCCGAGAAAGTATCCATCATGGCTGATGCAATGCGGCGGCTGCATACGCTTGATCC
GGCTACCTGCCCATTCGACCACCAAGCGAAACATCGCATCGAGCGAGCACGTACTCGGATGGAAGCCGGT
CTTGTCGATCAGGATGATCTGGACGAAGAGCATCAGGGGCTCGCGCCAGCCGAACTGTTCGCCAGGCTCA
AGGCGCGCATGCCCGACGGCGATGATCTCGTCGTGACCCATGGCGATGCCTGCTTGCCGAATATCATGGT
GGAAAATGGCCGCTTTTCTGGATTCATCGACTGTGGCCGGCTGGGTGTGGCGGACCGCTATCAGGACATA
GCGTTGGCTACCCGTGATATTGCTGAAGAGCTTGGCGGCGAATGGGCTGACCGCTTCCTCGTGCTTTACG
GTATCGCCGCTCCCGATTCGCAGCGCATCGCCTTCTATCGCCTTCTTGACGAGTTCTTCTGAGCGGGACT
CTGGGGTTCGAAATGACCGACCAAGCGACGCCCAACCTGCCATCACGAGATTTCGATTCCACCGCCGCCT
TCTATGAAAGGTTGGGCTTCGGAATCGTTTTCCGGGACGCCGGCTGGATGATCCTCCAGCGCGGGGATCT
CATGCTGGAGTTCTTCGCCCACGGGATCTCTGCGGAACAGGCGGTCGAAGGTGCCGATATCATTACGACA
GCAACGGCCGACAAGCACAACGCCACGATCCTGAGCGACAATATGATCGGGCCCGGCGTCCACATCAACG
GCGTCGGCGGCGACTGCCCAGGCAAGACCGAGATGCACCGCGATATCTTGCTGCGTTCGGATATTTTCGT
GGAGTTCCCGCCACAGACCCGGATGATCCCCGATCGTTCAAACATTTGGCAATAAAGTTTCTTAAGATTG
AATCCTGTTGCCGGTCTTGCGATGATTATCATATAATTTCTGTTGAATTACGTTAAGCATGTAATAATTA
ACATGTAATGCATGACGTTATTTATGAGATGGGTTTTTATGATTAGAGTCCCGCAATTATACATTTAATA
CGCGATAGAAAACAAAATATAGCGCGCAAACTAGGATAAATTATCGCGCGCGGTGTCATCTATGTTACTA
GATCGGGCCTCCTGTC
[82 nt withheld, positions 4287-4368]
GCTCTGAGGGA
[161 nt withheld, positions 4380-4540]
T
[41 nt withheld, positions 4542-4582]
T
[62 nt withheld, positions 4584-4645]
A
[35 nt withheld, positions 4647-4681]
CCTCCCTCAATCGGTTGAATGTCGCCCTTTTGTCTTTGGCCCAATACGCAAACCGCCTCTCCCCGCGCGT
TGGCCGATTCATTAATGCAGCTGGCACGACAGGTTTCCCGACTGGAAAGCGGGCAGTGAGCGCAACGCAA
TTAATGTGAGTTAGCTCACTCATTAGGCACCCCAGGCTTTACACTTTATGCTTCCGGCTCGTATGTTGTG
TGGAATTGTGAGCGGATAACAATTTCACACAGGAAACAGCTATGACCATGATTACGCCAAGCTTGCATGC
CTGCAGGTCCCCAGATTAGCCTTTTCAATTTCAGAAAGAATGCTAACCCACAGATGGTTAGAGAGGCTTA
CGCAGCAGGTCTCATCAAGACGATCTACCCGAGCAATAATCTCCAGGAAATCAAATACCTTCCCAAGAAG
GTTAAAGATGCAGTCAAAAGATTCAGGACTAACTGCATCAAGAACACAGAGAAAGATATATTTCTCAAGA
TCAGAAGTACTATTCCAGTATGGACGATTCAAGGCTTGCTTCACAAACCAAGGCAAGTAATAGAGATTGG
AGTCTCTAAAAAGGTAGTTCCCACTGAATCAAAGGCCATGGAGTCAAAGATTCAAATAGAGGACCTAACA
GAACTCGCCGTAAAGACTGGCGAACAGTTCATACAGAGTCTCTTACGACTCAATGACAAGAAGAAAATCT
TCGTCAACATGGTGGAGCACGACACACTTGTCTACTCCAAAAATATCAAAGATACAGTCTCAGAAGACCA
AAGGGCAATTGAGACTTTTCAACAAAGGGTAATATCCGGAAACCTCCTCGGATTCCATTGCCCAGCTATC
TGTCACTTTATTGTGAAGATAGTGGAAAAGGAAGGTGGCTCCTACAAATGCCATCATTGCGATAAAGGAA
AGGCCATCGTTGAAGATGCCTCTGCCGACAGTGGTCCCAAAGATGGACCCCCACCCACGAGGAGCATCGT
GGAAAAAGAAGACGTTCCAACCACGTCTTCAAAGCAAGTGGATTGATGTGATATCTCCACTGACGTAAGG
GATGACGCACAATCCCACTATCCTTCGCAAGACCCTTCCTCTATATAAGGAAGTTCATTTCATTTGGAGA
GAACACGGGGGACTCTAGAAACAATGAGTAAAGGAGAAGAACTTTTCACTGGAGTTGTCCCAATTCTTGT
TGAATTAGATGGTGATGTTAATGGGCACAAATTTTCTGTCAGTGGAGAGGGTGAAGGTGATGCAACATAC
GGAAAACTTACCCTTAAATTTATTTGCACTACTGGAAAACTACCTGTTCCATGGCCAACACTTGTCACTA
CTTTCTCTTATGGTGTTCAATGCTTTTCAAGATACCCAGATCATATGAAGCGGCACGACTTCTTCAAGAG
CGCCATGCCTGAGGGATACGTGCAGGAGAGGACCATCTCTTTCAAGGACGACGGGAACTACAAGACACGT
GCTGAAGTCAAGTTTGAGGGAGACACCCTCGTCAACAGGATCGAGCTTAAGGGAATCGATTTCAAGGAAG
ATGGAAACATTCTTGGACACAAATTGGAATACAACTATAACGATCACCAGGTGTACATCATGGCAGACAA
ACAAAAGAATGGAATCAAAGCTAACTTCAAAATTAGACACAACATTGAAGATGGAGGCGTTCAACTAGCA
GACCATTATCAACAAAATACTCCAATTGGCGATGGGCCCGTCCTTTTACCAGACAACCATTACCTGTTTA
CAACTTCTACTCTTTCGAAAGATCCCAACGAAAAGAGAGACCACATGGTCCTTCTTGAGTTTGTAACAGC
TGCTGGGATTACACATGGCATGGATGAACTATACAAGTCGACTCGACTCGAGCTTACACCAGACTTCGAC
AACCCAAAATGGATTGGACGACACAAGCACATGTTTAATTTTCTTGATGTCAACCACAATGGAAGGATCT
CTCTTGACGAGATGGTCTACAAGGCGTCCGATATTGTTATAAACAATCTTGGAGCAACACCTGAACAAGC
CAAACGTCACAAAGATGCTGTAGAAGCCTTCTTCGGAGGAGCTGGAATGAAATATGGTGTAGAAACTGAA
TGGCCTGAATACATCGAAGGATGGAAAAGACTGGCTTCCGAGGAATTGAAAAGGTATTCAAAAAACCAAA
TCACACTTATTCGTTTATGGGGTGATGCATTGTTCGATATCATTGACAAAGACCAAAATGGAGCTATTTC
ACTGGATGAATGGAAAGCATACACCAAATCTGCTGGCATCATCCAATCGTCAGAAGATTGCGAGGAAACA
TTCAGAGTGTGCGATATTGACGAAAGTGGACAGCTCGATGTTGATGAGATGACAAGACAACATTTAGGAT
TTTGGTACACCATGGATCCTGCTTGCGAAAAGCTCTACGGTGGAGCTGTCCCCTAAGAAACTCTGCTGCA
GGCATGCCCGCTGAAATCACCAGTCTCTCTCTACAAATCTATCTCTCTCTATAATAATGTGTGAGTAGTT
CCCAGATAAGGGAATTAGGGTTCTTATAGGGTTTCGCTCATGTGTTGAGCATATAAGAAACCCTTAGTAT
GTATTTGTATTTGTAAAATACTTCTATCAATAAAATTTCTAATTCCTAAAACCAAAATCCAGGGGTACCG
AGCTCGAATTTCCCCGATCGTTCAAACATTTGGCAATAAAGTTTCTTAAGATTGAATCCTGTTGCCGGTC
TTGCGATGATTATCATATAATTTCTGTTGAATTACGTTAAGCATGTAATAATTAACATGTAATGCATGAC
GTTATTTATGAGATGGGTTTTTATGATTAGAGTCCCGCAATTATACATTTAATACGCGATAGAAAACAAA
ATATAGCGCGCAAACTAGGATAAATTATCGCGCGCGGTGTCATCTATGTTACTAGATCGGGAATTCACTG
GCCGTCGTTTTACAACGTCGTGACTGGGAAAACCCTGGCGTTACCCAACTTAATCGCCTTGCAGCACATC
CCCCTTTCGCCAGCTGGCGTAATAGCGAAGAGGCCCGCACCGATCGCCCTTCCCAACAGTTGCGCAGCCT
GAATG
[44 nt withheld, positions 7767-7810]
C
[141 nt withheld, positions 7812-7952]
CCTTTGACGTTGGAGTCCACGTTCTTT
[37 nt withheld, positions 7980-8016]
ACCCTATCTCGGGCTATTCTTTTGATTTATAAGGGATTTTGCCGATTTCGGAACCACCATCAAACAGGAT
TTTCGCCTGCTGGGGCAAACCAGCGTGGACCGCTTGCTGCAACTCTCTCAGGGCCAGGCGGTGAAGGGCA
ATCAGCTGTTGCCCGTCTCACTGGTGAAAAGAAAAACCACCCCAGTACATTAAAAACGTCCGCAATGTGT
TATTAAGTTGTCTAAGCGTCAATTTGTTTACACCACAATATATCCTGCCACCAGCCAGCCAACAGCTCCC
CGACCGGCAGCTCGGCACAAAATCACCACTCGATACAGGCAGCCCATCAGTCCGGGACGGCGTCAGCGGG
AGAGCCGTTGTAAGGCGGCAGACTTTGCTCATGTTACCGATGCTATTCGGAAGAACGGCAACTAAGCTGC
CGGGTTTGAAACACGGATGATCTCGCGGAGGGTAGCATGTTGATTGTAACGATGACAGAGCGTTGCTGCC
TGTGATCAAATATCATCTCCCTCGCAGAGATCCGAATTATCAGCCTTCTTATTCATTTCTCGCTTAACCG
TGACAGGCTGTCGATCTTGAGAACTATGCCGACATAATAGGAAATCGCTGGATAAAGCCGCTGAGGAAGC
TGAGTGGCGCTATTTCTTTAGAAGTGAACGTTGACGATATCAACTCCCCTATCCATTGCTCACCGAATGG
TACAGGTCGGGGACCCGAAGTTCCGACTGTCGGCCTGATGCATCCCCGGCTGATCGACCCCAGATCTGGG
GCTGAGAAAGCCCAGTAAGGAAACAACTGTAGGTTCGAGTCGCGAGATCCCCCGGAACCAAAGGAAGTAG
GTTAAACCCGCTCCGATCAGGCCGAGCCACGCCAGGCCGAGAACATTGGTTCCTGTAGGCATCGGGATTG
GCGGATCAAACACTAAAGCTACTGGAACGAGCAGAAGTCCTCCGGCCGCCAGTTGCCAGGCGGTAAAGGT
GAGCAGAGGCACGGGAGGTTGCCACTTGCGGGTCAGCACGGTTCCGAACGCCATGGAAACCGCCCCCGCC
AGGCCCGCTGCGACGCCGACAGGATCTAGCGCTGCGTTTGGTGTCAACACCAACAGCGCCACGCCCGCAG
TTCCGCAAATAGCCCCCAGGACCGCCATCAATCGTATCGGGCTACCTAGCAGAGCGGCAGAGATGAACAC
GACCATCAGCGGCTGCACAGCGCCTACCGTCGCCGCGACCCCGCCCGGCAGGCGGTAGACCGAAATAAAC
AACAAGCTCCAGAATAGCGAAATATTAAGTGCGCCGAGGATGAAGATGCGCATCCACCAGATTCCCGTTG
GAATCTGTCGGACGATCATCACGAGCAATAAACCCGCCGGCAACGCCCGCAGCAGCATACCGGCGACCCC
TCGGCCTCGCTGTTCGGGCTCCACGAAAACGCCGGACAGATGCGCCTTGTGAGCGTCCTTGGGGCCGTCC
TCCTGTTTGAAGACCGACAGCCCAATGATCTCGCCGTCGATGTAGGCGCCGAATGCCACGGCATCTCGCA
ACCGTTCAGCGAACGCCTCCATGGGCTTTTTCTCCTCGTGCTCGTAAACGGACCCGAACATCTCTGGAGC
TTTCTTCAGGGCCGACAATCGGATCTCGCGGAAATCCTGCACGTCGGCCGCTCCAAGCCGTCGAATCTGA
GCCTTAATCACAATTGTCAATTTTAATCCTCTGTTTATCGGCAGTTCGTAGAGCGCGCCGTGCGTCCCGA
GCGATACTGAGCGAAGCAAGTGCGTCGAGCAGTGCCCGCTTGTTCCTGAAATGCCAGTAAAGCGCTGGCT
GCTGAACCCCCAGCCGGAACTGACCCCACAAGGCCCTAGCGTTTGCAATGCACCAGGTCATCATTGACCC
AGGCGTGTTCCACCAGGCCGCTGCCTCGCAACTCTTCGCAGGCTTCGCCGACCTGCTCGCGCCACTTCTT
CACGCGGGTGGAATCCGATCCGCACATGAGGCGGAAGGTTTCCAGCTTGAGCGGGTACGGCTCCCGGTGC
GAGCTGAAATAGTCGAACATCCGTCGGGCCGTCGGCGACAGCTTGCGGTACTTCTCCCATATGAATTTCG
TGTAGTGGTCGCCAGCAAACAGCACGACGATTTCCTCGTCGATCAGGACCTGGCAACGGGACGTTTTCTT
GCCACGGTCCAGGACGCGGAAGCGGTGCAGCAGCGACACCGATTCCAGGTGCCCAACGCGGTCGGACGTG
AAGCCCATCGCCGTCGCCTGTAGGCGCGACAGGCATTCCTCGGCCTTCGTGTAATACCGGCCATTGATCG
ACCAGCCCAGGTCCTGGCAAAGCTCGTAGAACGTGAAGGTGATCGGCTCGCCGATAGGGGTGCGCTTCGC
GTACTCCAACACCTGCTGCCACACCAGTTCGTCATCGTCGGCCCGCAGCTCGACGCCGGTGTAGGTGATC
TTCACGTCCTTGTTGACGTGGAAAATGACCTTGTTTTGCAGCGCCTCGCGCGGGATTTTCTTGTTGCGCG
TGGTGAACAGGGCAGAGCGGGCCGTGTCGTTTGGCATCGCTCGCATCGTGTCCGGCCACGGCGCAATATC
GAACAAGGAAAGCTGCATTTCCTTGATCTGCTGCTTCGTGTGTTTCAGCAACGCGGCCTGCTTGGCCTCG
CTGACCTGTTTTGCCAGGTCCTCGCCGGCGGTTTTTCGCTTCTTGGTCGTCATAGTTCCTCGCGTGTCGA
TGGTCATCGACTTCGCCAAACCTGCCGCCTCCTGTTCGAGACGACGCGAACGCTCCACGGCGGCCGATGG
CGCGGGCAGGGCAGGGGGAGCCAGTTGCACGCTGTCGCGCTCGATCTTGGCCGTAGCTTGCTGGACCATC
GAGCCGACGGACTGGAAGGTTTCGCGGGGCGCACGCATGACGGTGCGGCTTGCGATGGTTTCGGCATCCT
CGGCGGAAAACCCCGCGTCGATCAGTTCTTGCCTGTATGCCTTCCGGTCAAACGTCCGATTCATTCACCC
TCCTTGCGGGATTGCCCCGACTCACGCCGGGGCAATGTGCCCTTATTCCTGATTTGACCCGCCTGGTGCC
TTGGTGTCCAGATAATCCACCTTATCGGCAATGAAGTCGGTCCCGTAGACCGTCTGGCCGTCCTTCTCGT
ACTTGGTATTCCGAATCTTGCCCTGCACGAATACCAGCGACCCCTTGCCCAAATACTTGCCGTGGGCCTC
GGCCTGAGAGCCAAAACACTTGATGCGGAAGAAGTCGGTGCGCTCCTGCTTGTCGCCGGCATCGTTGCGC
CACATCTAGGTACTAAAACAATTCATCCAGTAAAATATAATATTTTATTTTCTCCCAATCAGGCTTGATC
CCCAGTAAGTCAAAAAATAGCTCGACATACTGTTCTTCCCCGATATCCTCCCTGATCGACCGGACGCAGA
AGGCAATGTCATACCACTTGTCCGCCCTGCCGCTTCTCCCAAGATCAATAAAGCCACTTACTTTGCCATC
TTTCACAAAGATGTTGCTGTCTCCCAGGTCGCCGTGGGAAAAGACAAGTTCCTCTTCGGGCTTTTCCGTC
TTTAAAAAATCATACAGCTCGCGCGGATCTTTAAATGGAGTGTCTTCTTCCCAGTTTTCGCAATCCACAT
CGGCCAGATCGTTATTCAGTAAGTAATCCAATTCGGCTAAGCGGCTGTCTAAGCTATTCGTATAGGGACA
ATCCGATATGTCGATGGAGTGAAAGAGCCTGATGCACTCCGCATACAGCTCGATAATCTTTTCAGGGCTT
TGTTCATCTTCATACTCTTCCGAGCAAAGGACGCCATCGGCCTCACTCATGAGCAGATTGCTCCAGCCAT
CATGCCGTTCAAAGTGCAGGACCTTTGGAACAGGCAGCTTTCCTTCCAGCCATAGCATCATGTCCTTTTC
CCGTTCCACATCATAGGTGGTCCCTTTATACCGGCTGTCCGTCATTTTTAAATATAGGTTTTCATTTTCT
CCCACCAGCTTATATACCTTAGCAGGAGACATTCCTTCCGTATCTTTTACGCAGCGGTATTTTTCGATCA
GTTTTTTCAATTCCGGTGATATTCTCATTTTAGCCATTTATTATTTCCTTCCTCTTTTCTACAGTATTTA
AAGATACCCCAAGAAGCTAATTATAACAAGACGAACTCCAATTCACTGTTCCTTGCATTCTAAAACCTTA
AATACCAGAAAACAGCTTTTTCAAAGTTGTTTTCAAAGTTGGCGTATAACATAGTATCGACGGAGCCGAT
TTTGAAACCACAATTATGGGTGATGCTGCCAACTTACTGATTTAGTGTATGATGGTGTTTTTGAGGTGCT
CCAGTGGCTTCTGTTTCTATCAGCTGTCCCTCCTGTTCAGCTACTGACGGGGTGGTGCGTAACGGCAAAA
GCACCGCCGGACATCAGCGCTATCTCTGCTCTCACTGCCGTAAAACATGGCAACTGCAGTTCACTTACAC
CGCTTCTCAACCCGGTACGCACCAGAAAATCATTGATATGGCCATGAATGGCGTTGGATGCCGGGCAACA
GCCCGCATTATGGGCGTTGGCCTCAACACGATTTTACGTCACTTAAAAAACTCAGGCCGCAGTCGGTAAC
CTCGCGCATACAGCCGGGCAGTGACGTCATCGTCTGCGCGGAAATGGACGAACAGTGGGGCTATGTCGGG
GCTAAATCGCGCCAGCGCTGGCTGTTTTACGCGTATGACAGTCTCCGGAAGACGGTTGTTGCGCACGTAT
TCGGTGAACGCACTATGGCGACGCTGGGGCGTCTTATGAGCCTGCTGTCACCCTTTGACGTGGTGATATG
GATGACGGATGGCTGGCCGCTGTATGAATCCCGCCTGAAGGGAAAGCTGCACGTAATCAGCAAGCGATAT
ACGCAGCGAATTGAGCGGCATAACCTGAATCTGAGGCAGCACCTGGCACGGCTGGGACGGAAGTCGCTGT
CGTTCTCAAAATCGGTGGAGCTGCATGACAAAGTCATCGGGCATTATCTGAACATAAAACACTATCAATA
AGTTGGAGTCATTACCCAATTATGATAGAATTTACAAGCTATAAGGTTATTGTCCTGGGTTTCAAGCATT
AGTCCATGCAAGTTTTTATGCTTTGCCCATTCTATAGATATATTGATAAGCGCGCTGCCTATGCCTTGCC
CCCTGAAATCCTTACATACGGCGATATCTTCTATATAAAAGATATATTATCTTATCAGTATTGTCAATAT
ATTCAAGGCAATCTGCCTCCTCATCCTCTTCATCCTCTTCGTCTTGGTAGCTTTTTAAATATGGCGCTTC
ATAGAGTAATTCTGTAAAGGTCCAATTCTCGTTTTCATACCTCGGTATAATCTTACCTATCACCTCAAAT
GGTTCGCTGGGTTTATCGCACCCCCGAACACGAGCACGGCACCCGCGACCACTATGCCAAGAATGCCCAA
GGTAAAAATTGCCGGCCCCGCCATGAAGTCCGTGAATGCCCCGACGGCCGAAGTGAAGGGCAGGCCGCCA
CCCAGGCCGCCGCCCTCACTGCCCGGCACCTGGTCGCTGAATGTCGATGCCAGCACCTGCGGCACGTCAA
TGCTTCCGGGCGTCGCGCTCGGGCTGATCGCCCATCCCGTTACTGCCCCGATCCCGGCAATGGCAAGGAC
TGCCAGCGCTGCCATTTTTGGGGTGAGGCCGTTCGCGGCCGAGGGGCGCAGCCCCTGGGGGGATGGGAGG
CCCGCGTTAGCGGGCCGGGAGGGTTCGAGAAGGGGGGGCACCCCCCTTCGGCGTGCGCGGTCACGCGCAC
AGGGCGCAGCCCTGGTTAAAAACAAGGTTTATAAATATTGGTTTAAAAGCAGGTTAAAAGACAGGTTAGC
GGTGGCCGAAAAACGGGCGGAAACCCTTGCAAATGCTGGATTTTCTGCCTGTGGACAGCCCCTCAAATGT
CAATAGGTGCGCCCCTCATCTGTCAGCACTCTGCCCCTCAAGTGTCAAGGATCGCGCCCCTCATCTGTCA
GTAGTCGCGCCCCTCAAGTGTCAATACCGCAGGGCACTTATCCCCAGGCTTGTCCACATCATCTGTGGGA
AACTCGCGTAAAATCAGGCGTTTTCGCCGATTTGCGAGGCTGGCCAGCTCCACGTCGCCGGCCGAAATCG
AGCCTGCCCCTCATCTGTCAACGCCGCGCCGGGTGAGTCGGCCCCTCAAGTGTCAACGTCCGCCCCTCAT
CTGTCAGTGAGGGCCAAGTTTTCCGCGAGGTATCCACAACGCCGGCGGCCGCGGTGTCTCGCACACGGCT
TCGACGGCGTTTCTGGCGCGTTTGCAGGGCCATAGACGGCCGCCAGCCCAGCGGCGAGGGCAACCAGCCC
GG
Features (pLannotate 1.2.2; 35 found; start..end, strand, type, name):
     12..107     -  CDS            traI (fragment): TRAI6_ECOLX - Experimental evidence at protein level: Swiss-Prot protein existence level 1. The initiation process of transfer DNA synthesis requires the interaction of at least three plasmid-specific components (TraH, I, and J) at the transfer origin resulting in the assembly of a specialised nucleoprotein complex - the relaxosome. Site- and strand-specific cleavage at the transfer origin is dependent on TraI and TraJ. From Escherichia coli.
    145..516     -  CDS            traJ: oriT-recognizing protein; traJ
    549..658     -  oriT           oriT: incP origin of transfer
    790..980     +  rep_origin     ori (fragment): high-copy-number ColE1/pMB1/pBR322/pUC origin of replication
   1339..1989    -  CDS            TetR: tetracycline resistance regulatory protein; tetR
   2095..2344    +  CDS            TcR (fragment): tetracycline efflux protein; tetA; confers resistance to tetracycline
   2454..2478    -  misc_feature   RB T-DNA repeat: right border repeat from nopaline C58 T-DNA
   2634..2817    +  promoter       NOS promoter: nopaline synthase promoter NOS promoter
   2838..3632    +  CDS            NeoR/KanR: aminoglycoside phosphotransferase from Tn5; aph(3')-II (or nptII); confers resistance to neomycin, kanamycin, and G418 (Geneticin®)
   3653..3802    +  CDS            ble (fragment): BLE_KLEPN - Experimental evidence at protein level: Swiss-Prot protein existence level 1. Binding protein with a strong affinity to the bleomycin family of antibiotics. Binds to CL990; an antimitotic-antibiotic compound. From Klebsiella pneumoniae.
   3809..4015    +  CDS            ocd (fragment): OCD_AGRFC - Experimental evidence at protein level: Swiss-Prot protein existence level 1. Catalyzes the conversion of L-ornithine into L-proline with release of ammonia. Is involved in the utilization of nopaline, a catabolic pathway that proceeds through L-arginine and L-ornithine to L-proline. Nopaline is a predominant opine in plant cells transformed with Ti plasmid pTiC58. From Agrobacterium fabrum (strain C58 / ATCC 33970) (Agrobacterium tumefaciens (strain C58)).
   4022..4274    +  terminator     NOS terminator: nopaline synthase terminator and poly(A) signal
   4278..4721    +  CDS            M13 gene III (fragment) (sequence partly withheld): pIII; III; minor coat protein
   4720..4810    +  CDS            lacI (fragment): lac repressor; lacI; The lac repressor binds to the lac operator to inhibit transcription in E. coli. This inhibition can be relieved by adding lactose or isopropyl-β-D-thiogalactopyranoside (IPTG).
   4823..4844    +  protein_bind   CAP binding site: CAP binding activates transcription in the presence of cAMP. E. coli catabolite activator protein
   4859..4889    +  promoter       lac promoter: promoter for the E. coli lac operon
   4893..4915    +  protein_bind   lac operator (fragment): The lac repressor binds to the lac operator to inhibit transcription in E. coli. This inhibition can be relieved by adding lactose or isopropyl-β-D-thiogalactopyranoside (IPTG). lac repressor encoded by lacI
   4950..4970    -  misc_feature   MCS (fragment): pUC18/19 multiple cloning site
   5461..5802    +  promoter       CaMV 35S promoter: strong constitutive promoter from cauliflower mosaic virus
   5825..6538    +  CDS            pHluorin, ecliptic: pHluorin, ecliptic is a multistate long stokes shift fluorescent protein published in 1998, derived from Aequorea victoria.
   6554..7114    +  CDS            AEQ1_AEQVI: Experimental evidence at protein level: Swiss-Prot protein existence level 1. Ca(2+)-dependent bioluminescence photoprotein. Displays an emission peak at 470 nm (blue light). Trace amounts of calcium ion trigger the intramolecular oxidation of the chromophore, coelenterazine into coelenteramide and CO(2) with the concomitant emission of light. From Aequorea victoria (Water jellyfish) (Mesonema victoria).
   7177..7333    +  polyA_signal   CaMV poly(A) signal (fragment): cauliflower mosaic virus polyadenylation signal
   7334..7351    -  misc_feature   MCS (fragment): pUC18/19 multiple cloning site
   7357..7609    +  terminator     NOS terminator: nopaline synthase terminator and poly(A) signal
   7614..7769    +  CDS            lacZα (fragment) (sequence partly withheld): LacZα fragment of β-galactosidase; lacZ fragment
   7767..8067    +  rep_origin     M13 ori (fragment) (sequence partly withheld): M13 bacteriophage origin of replication; arrow indicates direction of (+) strand synthesis
   8068..8198    +  CDS            lacI (fragment): lac repressor; lacI; The lac repressor binds to the lac operator to inhibit transcription in E. coli. This inhibition can be relieved by adding lactose or isopropyl-β-D-thiogalactopyranoside (IPTG).
   8252..8276    -  misc_feature   LB T-DNA repeat: left border repeat from nopaline C58 T-DNA
   9785..9848    -  CDS            TetR (fragment): tetracycline resistance regulatory protein; tetR
   9872..11020   -  CDS            trfA: trans-acting replication protein that binds to and activates oriV
  11319..12113   -  CDS            KanR: aminoglycoside phosphotransferase; aphA-3; confers resistance to kanamycin
  12305..13072   +  mobile_element IS1: prokaryotic transposable element IS1
  13081..13230   -  CDS            satA (fragment): STA_BACSU - Also known as yyaR. Experimental evidence at protein level: Swiss-Prot protein existence level 1. Involved in resistance to streptothricin, a broad-spectrum antibiotic produced by streptomycetes. Detoxifies streptothricin via acetylation of the beta amino group of the first beta-lysyl moiety of streptothricin. From Bacillus subtilis (strain 168).
  13426..13701   -  CDS            klaC (fragment): KLAC_ECOLX - Also known as telB. Protein predicted: Swiss-Prot protein existence level 4. Belongs to the kla operon, which is associated with cryptic tellurite resistance, and IncW plasmid fertility inhibition. From Escherichia coli.
  13765..8       -  rep_origin     oriV (across the origin): incP origin of replication
