[The description below was written by a language model from this plasmid's Addgene catalogue record and pLannotate feature annotations shown in this document.]
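Description:
pBI121::smEclipGFP:AQ is a plant binary vector built on the pBI121 backbone, designed for Agrobacterium-mediated transfer of a dual ion-indicator gene into higher plants. The sequenced plasmid is about 14.4 kb and carries the broad-host-range IncP replication system (oriV with the trans-acting trfA replication protein), which lets it replicate at low copy in both E. coli and Agrobacterium tumefaciens. An oriT with traJ allows conjugal mobilisation. Bacterial selection is by kanamycin, through an aphA-3 type KanR gene located outside the T-DNA. The backbone also contains an IS1 element and assorted fragments (tetracycline resistance genes, lac and M13 sequences, a partial ColE1 origin), apparently remnants of the vector's construction history rather than functional parts.

Between the nopaline-type right and left T-DNA border repeats lie two plant expression units. The first is a NOS promoter driving nptII (NeoR/KanR) with a NOS terminator, which provides selection of transformed plant cells with kanamycin or G418. The second is the payload. A cauliflower mosaic virus 35S promoter drives a synthetic fusion of about 1.5 kb, cloned between XbaI and SacI, in which soluble-modified ecliptic pHluorin lies upstream of aequorin. It is followed by a CaMV poly(A) signal fragment and a NOS terminator. Ecliptic pHluorin is a pH-sensitive GFP variant, here carrying the "soluble modified" changes that improve expression in plants. Aequorin is a calcium-dependent photoprotein that emits blue light once reconstituted with coelenterazine. According to the record, the fusion is intended for monitoring pH and free calcium in the cytoplasm. The associated work used such indicators in Arabidopsis to follow ion dynamics under abiotic stress.
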