Addgene plasmid #240454: pBI121::smEclipGFP:AQ
Purpose: Expression of indicator protein fusion (soluble modified ecliptic pHluorin & Aequorin) for monitoring calcium concentrations and pH in the cytoplasm of higher plants. See Resource Information.
Depositing lab: Christoph Plieth. Depositing organization: Christian-Albrechts-Universitaet zu Kiel. Publication: Self-reporting Arabidopsis expressing pH and [Ca2+] indicators unveil ion dynamics in the cytoplasm and in the apoplast under abiotic stress. Gao D, Knight MR, Trewavas AJ, Sattelmacher B, Plieth C. Plant Physiol. 2004 Mar;134(3):898-908. doi: 10.1104/pp.103.032508. PubMed 15020753.
Backbone
  Vector backbone: pBI121
  Backbone size w/o insert (bp): 12868
  Vector type: Bacterial Expression, Plant Expression
  Selectable markers: Neomycin (select with G418)
Growth in bacteria
  Bacterial resistance: Kanamycin, 50 μg/mL
  Growth temperature: 37°C
  Growth strain: DH5alpha
  Growth instructions: E. coli: 37°C A. tumefaciens C58: 28°C
  Copy number: Low Copy
Gene/Insert
  Gene/Insert name: Fusion of soluble modified ecliptic pHluorin and Aequorin
  Species: Synthetic
  Insert size (bp): 1534
  Mutation: Ecliptic GFP (ecliptic pHluorin) (PMID 9671304); Soluble modified for expression in plants (PMIDs 9122158, 9484447)
  Promoter: Cauliflower mosaic virus 35S promoter (GenBank AJ007625) without artificial 40 bp insert drives expression plants
  Cloning method: Restriction Enzyme; 5′ cloning site XbaI (unknown if destroyed); 3′ cloning site SacI (unknown if destroyed)
  Sequencing primers: 5′ 5' GTTCATTTCATTTGGAGAG 3'; 3′ 5' ATTCGAGCTCGGTACC 3'
Terms and licenses: Academic/Nonprofit Terms; Industry Terms: Not Available to Industry
Depositor comments: See the Supplemental Document under Resource Information for more details, including annotated maps. Figure 1 of the Gao et al. (2004) paper also gives an overview of the gene cassettes.
How to cite: pBI121::smEclipGFP:AQ was a gift from Christoph Plieth (Addgene plasmid # 240454 ; http://n2t.net/addgene:240454 ; RRID:Addgene_240454)
